>Addgene plasmid #245867 | pDNR-3xFLAG-T2A-3xPuroR-Frame 1 | addgene full sequence | sequence record 491963 | Addgene NGS Result
CGCGATGAATAAATGAAAGCTTGCAGATCTGCGACTCTAGAGGATCTGCGACTCTAGAGGATCATAATCA
GCCATACCACATTTGTAGAGGTTTTACTTGCTTTAAAAAACCTCCCACACCTCCCCCTGAACCTGAAACA
TAAAATGAATGCAATTGTTGTTGTTAACTTGTTTATTGCAGCTTATAATGGTTACAAATAAAGCAATAGC
ATCACAAATTTCACAAATAAAGCATTTTTTTCACTGCATTCTAGTTGTGGTTTGTCCAAACTCATCAATG
TATCTTATCATGTCTGGATCTGCGACTCTAGAGGATCATAATCAGCCATACCACATTTGTAGAGGTTTTA
CTTGCTTTAAAAAACCTCCCACACCTCCCCCTGAACCTGAAACATAAAATGAATGCAATTGTTGTTGTTA
ACTTGTTTATTGCAGCTTATAATGGTTACAAATAAAGCAATAGCATCACAAATTTCACAAATAAAGCATT
TTTTTCACTGCATTCTAGTTGTGGTTTGTCCAAACTCATCAATGTATCTTATCATGTCTGGATCTGCGAC
TCTAGAGGATCATAATCAGCCATACCACATTTGTAGAGGTTTTACTTGCTTTAAAAAACCTCCCACACCT
CCCCCTGAACCTGAAACATAAAATGAATGCAATTGTTGTTGTTAACTTGTTTATTGCAGCTTATAATGGT
TACAAATAAAGCAATAGCATCACAAATTTCACAAATAAAGCATTTTTTTCACTGCATTCTAGTTGTGGTT
TGTCCAAACTCATCAATGTATCTTATCATGTCTGGATCTACTAACTAAGTAAGCTAGCGAATCGACTCGA
ACTTCGTGTGCGAGTCGGCGGGTCTGGTGGCAGTGGAGGGGGATCCGACTACAAAGACCATGACGGTGAT
TATAAAGATCATGACATCGATTACAAGGATGACGATGACAAGTCCGGAGGAGAGGGCAGAGGAAGTCTGC
TAACATGCGGTGACGTAGAAGAAAACCCAGGGCCTCTGACTGAATACAAGCCTACTGTCAGGTTGGCTAC
AAGAGACGACGTTCCTAGAGCCGTGAGAACTCTGGCTGCAGCCTTCGCCGACTACCCCGCCACGAGACAC
ACCGTTGACCCAGATCGGCATATTGAGAGAGTGACTGAACTGCAGGAGCTGTTTCTTACAAGAGTTGGCC
TCGACATAGGCAAGGTGTGGGTGGCGGACGACGGCGCCGCCGTGGCCGTCTGGACCACTCCCGAATCAGT
TGAGGCTGGCGCCGTATTCGCTGAGATCGGCCCGAGAATGGCTGAGCTCAGCGGGAGTAGGCTCGCGGCA
CAGCAGCAAATGGAGGGACTGCTGGCACCACACAGGCCCAAAGAACCCGCCTGGTTCCTGGCAACCGTCG
GTGTATCTCCCGATCATCAGGGGAAAGGTCTGGGCTCTGCCGTAGTGCTCCCTGGCGTGGAGGCAGCTGA
GAGAGCAGGAGTACCTGCCTTCTTGGAGACCTCCGCTCCAAGGAATCTTCCCTTCTATGAACGGTTGGGC
TTCACCGTGACAGCCGACGTGGAAGTCCCCGAAGGCCCCCGCACTTGGTGCATGACGAGGAAGCCTGGAG
CGGAAGGTAGAGGTTCTTTGCTTACCTGCGGGGACGTGGAAGAGAACCCAGGCCCACTGACTGAATACAA
GCCTACTGTCAGGTTGGCTACAAGAGACGACGTTCCTAGAGCCGTGAGAACTCTGGCTGCAGCCTTCGCC
GACTACCCCGCCACGAGACACACCGTTGACCCAGATCGGCATATTGAGAGAGTGACTGAACTGCAGGAGC
TGTTTCTTACAAGAGTTGGCCTCGACATAGGCAAGGTGTGGGTGGCGGACGACGGCGCCGCCGTGGCCGT
CTGGACCACTCCCGAATCAGTTGAGGCTGGCGCCGTATTCGCTGAGATCGGCCCGAGAATGGCTGAGCTC
AGCGGGAGTAGGCTCGCGGCACAGCAGCAAATGGAGGGACTGCTGGCACCACACAGGCCCAAAGAACCCG
CCTGGTTCCTGGCAACCGTCGGTGTATCTCCCGATCATCAGGGGAAAGGTCTGGGCTCTGCCGTAGTGCT
CCCTGGCGTGGAGGCAGCTGAGAGAGCAGGAGTACCTGCCTTCTTGGAGACCTCCGCTCCAAGGAATCTT
CCCTTCTATGAACGGTTGGGCTTCACCGTGACAGCCGACGTGGAAGTCCCCGAAGGCCCCCGCACTTGGT
GCATGACGAGGAAGCCTGGAGCGGAGGGCCGAGGGTCACTCCTTACTTGTGGTGATGTCGAGGAGAATCC
TGGCCCACTGACTGAATACAAGCCTACTGTCAGGTTGGCTACAAGAGACGACGTTCCTAGAGCCGTGAGA
ACTCTGGCTGCAGCCTTCGCCGACTACCCCGCCACGAGACACACCGTTGACCCAGATCGGCATATTGAGA
GAGTGACTGAACTGCAGGAGCTGTTTCTTACAAGAGTTGGCCTCGACATAGGCAAGGTGTGGGTGGCGGA
CGACGGCGCCGCCGTGGCCGTCTGGACCACTCCCGAATCAGTTGAGGCTGGCGCCGTATTCGCTGAGATC
GGCCCGAGAATGGCTGAGCTCAGCGGGAGTAGGCTCGCGGCACAGCAGCAAATGGAGGGACTGCTGGCAC
CACACAGGCCCAAAGAACCCGCCTGGTTCCTGGCAACCGTCGGTGTATCTCCCGATCATCAGGGGAAAGG
TCTGGGCTCTGCCGTAGTGCTCCCTGGCGTGGAGGCAGCTGAGAGAGCAGGAGTACCTGCCTTCTTGGAG
ACCTCCGCTCCAAGGAATCTTCCCTTCTATGAACGGTTGGGCTTCACCGTGACAGCCGACGTGGAAGTCC
CCGAAGGCCCCCGCACTTGGTGCATGACGAGGAAGCCTGGAGCGTGAGGGCCCGCTTCGAGCAGACATGA
TAAGATACATTGATGAGTTTGGACAAACCACAACTAGAATGCAGTGAAAAAAATGCTTTATTTGTGAAAT
TTGTGATGCTATTGCTTTATTTGTAACCATTATAAGCTGCAATAAACAAGTTAACAACAACAATTGCATT
CATTTTATGTTTCAGGTTCAGGGGGAGGTGTGGGAGGTTTTTTAAAGCAAGTAAAACCTCTACAAATGTG
GTAAAATCGATAAAGATCCGTCGACCGATGCCCTTGAGAGCCTTCAACCCAGTCAGCTCCTTCCGGTGGG
CGCGGGGCATGACTATCGTCGCCGCACTTATGACTGTCTTCTTTATCATGCAACTCGTAGGACAGGTGCC
GGCAGCGCTCTTCCGCTTCCTCGCTCACTGACTCGCTGCGCTCGGTCGTTCGGCTGCGGCGAGCGGTATC
AGCTCACTCAAAGGCGGTAATACGGTTATCCACAGAATCAGGGGATAACGCAGGAAAGAACATGTGAGCA
AAAGGCCAGCAAAAGGCCAGGAACCGTAAAAAGGCCGCGTTGCTGGCGTTTTTCCATAGGCTCCGCCCCC
CTGACGAGCATCACAAAAATCGACGCTCAAGTCAGAGGTGGCGAAACCCGACAGGACTATAAAGATACCA
GGCGTTTCCCCCTGGAAGCTCCCTCGTGCGCTCTCCTGTTCCGACCCTGCCGCTTACCGGATACCTGTCC
GCCTTTCTCCCTTCGGGAAGCGTGGCGCTTTCTCATAGCTCACGCTGTAGGTATCTCAGTTCGGTGTAGG
TCGTTCGCTCCAAGCTGGGCTGTGTGCACGAACCCCCCGTTCAGCCCGACCGCTGCGCCTTATCCGGTAA
CTATCGTCTTGAGTCCAACCCGGTAAGACACGACTTATCGCCACTGGCAGCAGCCACTGGTAACAGGATT
AGCAGAGCGAGGTATGTAGGCGGTGCTACAGAGTTCTTGAAGTGGTGGCCTAACTACGGCTACACTAGAA
GAACAGTATTTGGTATCTGCGCTCTGCTGAAGCCAGTTACCTTCGGAAAAAGAGTTGGTAGCTCTTGATC
CGGCAAACAAACCACCGCTGGTAGCGGTGGTTTTTTTGTTTGCAAGCAGCAGATTACGCGCAGAAAAAAA
GGATCTCAAGAAGATCCTTTGATCTTTTCTACGGGGTCTGACGCTCAGTGGAACGAAAACTCACGTTAAG
GGATTTTGGTCATGAGATTATCAAAAAGGATCTTCACCTAGATCCTTTTAAATTAAAAATGAAGTTTTAA
ATCAATCTAAAGTATATATGAGTAAACTTGGTCTGACAGCGGCCGCAAATGCTAAACCACTGCAGTGGTT
ACCAGTGCTTGATCAGTGAGGCACCGATCTCAGCGATCTGCCTATTTCGTTCGTCCATAGTGGCCTGACT
CCCCGTCGTGTAGATCACTACGATTCGTGAGGGCTTACCATCAGGCCCCAGCGCAGCAATGATGCCGCGA
GAGCCGCGTTCACCGGCCCCCGATTTGTCAGCAATGAACCAGCCAGCAGGGAGGGCCGAGCGAAGAAGTG
GTCCTGCTACTTTGTCCGCCTCCATCCAGTCTATGAGCTGCTGTCGTGATGCTAGAGTAAGAAGTTCGCC
AGTGAGTAGTTTCCGAAGAGTTGTGGCCATTGCTACTGGCATCGTGGTATCACGCTCGTCGTTCGGTATG
GCTTCGTTCAACTCTGGTTCCCAGCGGTCAAGCCGGGTCACATGATCACCCATATTATGAAGAAATGCAG
TCAGCTCCTTAGGGCCTCCGATCGTTGTCAGAAGTAAGTTGGCCGCGGTGTTGTCGCTCATGGTAATGGC
AGCACTACACAATTCTCTTACCGTCATGCCATCCGTAAGATGCTTTTCCGTGACCGGCGAGTACTCAACC
AAGTCGTTTTGTGAGTAGTGTATACGGCGACCAAGCTGCTCTTGCCCGGCGTCTATACGGGACAACACCG
CGCCACATAGCAGTACTTTGAAAGTGCTCATCATCGGGAATCGTTCTTCGGGGCGGAAAGACTCAAGGAT
CTTGCCGCTATTGAGATCCAGTTCGATATAGCCCACTCTTGCACCCAGTTGATCTTCAGCATCTTTTACT
TTCACCAGCGTTTCGGGGTGTGCAAAAACAGGCAAGCAAAATGCCGCAAAGAAGGGAATGAGTGCGACAC
GAAAATGTTGGATGCTCATACTCGTCCTTTTTCAATATTATTGAAGCATTTATCAGGGTTACTAGTACGT
CTCTCAAGGATAAGTAAGTAATATTAAGGTACGGGAGGTATTGGACAGGCCGC
Features (pLannotate 1.2.2; 16 found; start..end, strand, type, name):
     60..143     +  CDS            large T antigen (fragment): large T antigen from SV40 (simian virus 40)
    166..300     +  polyA_signal   SV40 poly(A) signal: SV40 polyadenylation signal
    314..397     +  CDS            large T antigen (fragment): large T antigen from SV40 (simian virus 40)
    420..554     +  polyA_signal   SV40 poly(A) signal: SV40 polyadenylation signal
    568..651     +  CDS            large T antigen (fragment): large T antigen from SV40 (simian virus 40)
    674..808     +  polyA_signal   SV40 poly(A) signal: SV40 polyadenylation signal
    887..952     +  CDS            3xFLAG: three tandem FLAG® epitope tags, followed by an enterokinase cleavage site
   1016..1612    +  CDS            pac: PUAC_STRAD - Protein predicted: Swiss-Prot protein existence level 4. Detoxification of puromycin. From Streptomyces alboniger.
   1667..2263    +  CDS            pac: PUAC_STRAD - Protein predicted: Swiss-Prot protein existence level 4. Detoxification of puromycin. From Streptomyces alboniger.
   2318..2914    +  CDS            pac: PUAC_STRAD - Protein predicted: Swiss-Prot protein existence level 4. Detoxification of puromycin. From Streptomyces alboniger.
   2941..3062    -  polyA_signal   SV40 poly(A) signal: SV40 polyadenylation signal
   3085..3153    -  CDS            large T antigen (fragment): large T antigen from SV40 (simian virus 40)
   3169..3301    +  CDS            TcR (fragment): tetracycline efflux protein; tet; confers resistance to tetracycline
   3481..4069    -  rep_origin     ori: high-copy-number ColE1/pMB1/pBR322/pUC origin of replication
   4269..5129    -  CDS            AmpR: β-lactamase confers resistance to ampicillin, carbenicillin, and related antibiotics
   5130..5171    -  promoter       AmpR promoter (fragment): bla
