[The description below was written by a language model from this plasmid's Addgene catalogue record and pLannotate feature annotations shown in this document.]
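Description:
pDNR-3xFLAG-T2A-3xPuroR-Frame 1 is a 5.2 kb donor plasmid for the HITAG tagging system, derived from the related donor pDNR-mCherry-T2A-3xPuroR-Frame 0 by replacing the fluorescent tag with a 3xFLAG epitope and shifting the reading frame to frame 1. It is maintained in E. coli through a high-copy ColE1/pUC-type origin and an ampicillin resistance gene (β-lactamase with a partial bla promoter); a short tetracycline resistance gene fragment is also detected and is probably a backbone remnant. The catalogue's insert field lists only the ampicillin marker with a nonsensical size, so it does not describe the functional payload, which is better read from the name, purpose statement and feature table.

The payload has no annotated mammalian promoter, consistent with a donor meant to be inserted into an endogenous gene and expressed from that locus, with the "frame" variants presumably allowing the tag to be read in frame at different integration sites. Three tandem SV40 polyadenylation signals (each with an adjacent large T antigen fragment that is part of the SV40 terminator region) lie upstream of the cassette. They are followed by the 3xFLAG coding sequence and three consecutive copies of the puromycin N-acetyltransferase gene (pac). The T2A named in the title is not annotated, but would let the tagged protein and the resistance marker be produced as separate polypeptides from a single transcript. The short gaps between the pac copies may hold similar linkers, though the record does not say. The record does not state why the marker is triplicated; stronger puromycin resistance from weakly expressed loci is a plausible reason. Another SV40 poly(A) signal, annotated in the reverse orientation, follows the cassette. The plasmid is used to add FLAG epitope tags to proteins in mammalian cells, with puromycin selection of correctly integrated, in-frame events.
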