Addgene plasmid #245867: pDNR-3xFLAG-T2A-3xPuroR-Frame 1
Purpose: HITAG Donor plasmid for Frame 1 with 3xFLAG tag and triple Puromycin resistant marker (3xPuroR)
Depositing lab: Alejandro Chavez. Depositing organization: University of California, San Diego (UCSD).
Backbone
  Vector backbone: pDNR-mCherry-T2A-3xPuroR-Frame 0
  Vector type: Mammalian Expression, Bacterial Expression, Synthetic Biology
  Selectable markers: Puromycin
Growth in bacteria
  Bacterial resistance: Ampicillin, 100 μg/mL
  Growth temperature: 30°C
  Growth strain: NEB Stable
  Copy number: Unknown
Gene/Insert
  Gene/Insert name: ampicilin resistant marker (alt name: ampR)
  Species: H. sapiens (human), Synthetic
  Insert size (bp): -2
Terms and licenses: Academic/Nonprofit Terms; Industry Terms: Not Available to Industry
How to cite: pDNR-3xFLAG-T2A-3xPuroR-Frame 1 was a gift from Alejandro Chavez (Addgene plasmid # 245867 ; http://n2t.net/addgene:245867 ; RRID:Addgene_245867)
